Addgene plasmid #229160: lvl0-I-2xcHS4
Purpose: lvl 0 insulator
Depositing lab: Ron Weiss. Depositing organization: Massachusetts Institute of Technology. Publication: A platform for rapid prototyping of synthetic gene networks in mammalian cells. Duportet X, Wroblewska L, Guye P, Li Y, Eyquem J, Rieders J, Rimchala T, Batt G, Weiss R. Nucleic Acids Res. 2014 Dec 1;42(21):13440-51. doi: 10.1093/nar/gku1082. Epub 2014 Nov 5. PubMed 25378321.
Backbone
  Vector backbone: lvl0-I [backbone]
  Vector type: Synthetic Biology
Growth in bacteria
  Bacterial resistance: Spectinomycin, 50 μg/mL
  Growth temperature: 37°C
  Growth strain: DH5alpha
  Copy number: High Copy
Gene/Insert
  Gene/Insert name: 2xcHS4
  Species: H. sapiens (human)
  Cloning method: Restriction Enzyme; 5′ cloning site Unknown (unknown if destroyed)
Terms and licenses: Academic/Nonprofit Terms; Industry Terms: Not Available to Industry
Depositor comments: This plasmid is slightly modified from the version used in Duportet et al. 2014, but does not have any functional differences.
How to cite: lvl0-I-2xcHS4 was a gift from Ron Weiss (Addgene plasmid # 229160 ; http://n2t.net/addgene:229160 ; RRID:Addgene_229160)
