[The description below was written by a language model from this plasmid's Addgene catalogue record and pLannotate feature annotations shown in this document.]
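Description:
lvl0-I-2xcHS4 is a small (about 2.8 kb) level 0 part plasmid from a hierarchical, modular assembly platform built for rapid prototyping of synthetic gene networks in mammalian cells. It belongs to the insulator ("I") position of that system: it sits in the lvl0-I backbone and serves as a bacterial storage vector for a single reusable part, not as an expression construct in its own right. The catalogue lists it as a synthetic biology vector. The depositor notes that it differs slightly from the published version but has no functional differences.

The plasmid is propagated in E. coli from a high-copy ColE1/pUC-type origin. It is selected with spectinomycin through a full-length aadA gene (streptomycin/spectinomycin adenylyltransferase), which lies downstream of an AmpR (bla) promoter. The short fragments annotated as integrase, gentamicin acetyltransferase and lacI are probably non-functional remnants of the resistance cassette's integron origin or of earlier cloning steps.

The payload is 2xcHS4, whose name implies two tandem copies of the cHS4 element. cHS4 is generally known as the chicken β-globin hypersensitive site 4 insulator, although the record lists the species as human. Such insulators are placed beside transgenes to block enhancer cross-talk and reduce position-dependent silencing. The automated feature table does not annotate the insulator. It presumably lies in the unannotated stretch between the origin and the resistance cassette, but the record gives neither its exact location nor the flanking assembly sites. The 5′ cloning site is recorded as unknown. The part is intended to be combined with promoter, gene and other level 0 modules into higher-level transcription units and multi-unit circuits.
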