Features (pLannotate 1.2.2; 6 found; start..end, strand, type, name):
      1..589     +  rep_origin     ori: high-copy-number ColE1/pMB1/pBR322/pUC origin of replication
    772..821     +  CDS            lacI (fragment): lac repressor; lacI; The lac repressor binds to the lac operator to inhibit transcription in E. coli. This inhibition can be relieved by adding lactose or isopropyl-β-D-thiogalactopyranoside (IPTG).
   1536..1640    +  promoter       AmpR promoter: bla
   1631..1711    -  CDS            int (fragment): INT2_ECOLX - Protein inferred from homology: Swiss-Prot protein existence level 3. Putative integrase believed to be involved in the insertion of antibiotic resistance genes into plasmids and transposons. From Escherichia coli.
   1799..1855    +  CDS            GmR (fragment): gentamycin acetyltransferase; aacC1; confers resistance to gentamycin
   1862..2650    +  CDS            aadA: S3AD_ECOLX - Experimental evidence at protein level: Swiss-Prot protein existence level 1. Mediates bacterial resistance to the antibiotics streptomycin and spectinomycin. From Escherichia coli.
>Addgene plasmid #229160 | lvl0-I-2xcHS4 | addgene full sequence | sequence record 462322 | Addgene NGS Result
TTGAGATCCTTTTTTTCTGCGCGTAATCTGCTGCTTGCAAACAAAAAAACCACCGCTACCAGCGGTGGTT
TGTTTGCCGGATCAAGAGCTACCAACTCTTTTTCCGAAGGTAACTGGCTTCAGCAGAGCGCAGATACCAA
ATACTGTTCTTCTAGTGTAGCCGTAGTTAGGCCACCACTTCAAGAACTCTGTAGCACCGCCTACATACCT
CGCTCTGCTAATCCTGTTACCAGTGGCTGCTGCCAGTGGCGATAAGTCGTGTCTTACCGGGTTGGACTCA
AGACGATAGTTACCGGATAAGGCGCAGCGGTCGGGCTGAACGGGGGGTTCGTGCACACAGCCCAGCTTGG
AGCGAACGACCTACACCGAACTGAGATACCTACAGCGTGAGCTATGAGAAAGCGCCACGCTTCCCGAAGG
GAGAAAGGCGGACAGGTATCCGGTAAGCGGCAGGGTCGGAACAGGAGAGCGCACGAGGGAGCTTCCAGGG
GGAAACGCCTGGTATCTTTATAGTCCTGTCGGGTTTCGCCACCTCTGACTTGAGCGTCGATTTTTGTGAT
GCTCGTCAGGGGGGCGGAGCCTATGGAAAAACGCCAGCAACGCGGCCTTTTTACGGTTCCTGGCCTTTTG
CTGGCCTTTTGCTCACATGTTCTTTCCTGCGTTATCCCCTGATTCTGTGGATAACCGTATTACCGCCTTT
GAGTGAGCTGATACCGCTCGCCGCAGCCGAACGACCGAGCGCAGCGAGTCAGTGAGCGAGGAAGCGGAAG
AGCGCCCAATACGCAAACCGCCTCTCCCCGCGCGTTGGCCGATTCATTAATCACTCTGTGGTCTCAGGAG
TTCTGCAATTCATGTGATCTGCGCCTGGGAGCTCACGGGGACAGCCCCCCCCCAAAGCCCCCAGGGATGT
AATTACGTCCCTCCCCCGCTAGGGGGCAGCAGCGAGCCGCCCGGGGCTCCGCTCCGGTCCGGCGCTCCCC
CCGCATCCCCGAGCCGGCAGCGTGCGGGGACAGCCCGGGCACGGGGAAGGTGGCACGGGATCGCTTTCCT
CTGAACGCTTCTCGCTGCTCTTTGAGCCTGCAGACACCTGGGGGGATACGGGGAAAAAGCTAGGCTGAAA
GAGGATCTTAGAATGACACGCGCCTGGGAGCTCACGGGGACAGCCCCCCCCCAAAGCCCCCAGGGATGTA
ATTACGTCCCTCCCCCGCTAGGGGGCAGCAGCGAGCCGCCCGGGGCTCCGCTCCGGTCCGGCGCTCCCCC
CGCATCCCCGAGCCGGCAGCGTGCGGGGACAGCCCGGGCACGGGGAAGGTGGCACGGGATCGCTTTCCTC
TGAACGCTTCTCGCTGCTCTTTGAGCCTGCAGACACCTGGGGGGATACGGGGAAAAAGCTGGATCATAAC
TCGACGTGCATACTTGAGACCACGAAGTGGCTCTTCAGTGGACGAAAGGGCCTCGTGATACGCCTATTTT
TATAGGTTAATGTCATGATAATAATGGTTTCTTAGACGTCAGGTGGCACTTTTCGGGGAAATGTGCGCGG
AACCCCTATTTGTTTATTTTTCTAAATACATTCAAATATGTATCCGCTCATGAGACAATAACCCTGATAA
ATGCTTCAATAATATTGAAAAAGGAAGAGTATGCGCTCACGCAACTGGTCCAGAACCTTGACCGAACGCA
GCGGTGGTAACGGCGCAGTGGCGGTTTTCATGGCTTGTTATGACTGTTTTTTTTTGGGGTACAGTCTATG
CCTCGGGCATCCAAGCAGCAAGCGCGTTACGCCGTGGGTCGATGTTTGATGTTATGGAGCAGCAACGATG
TTACGCAGCAGGGCAGTCGCCCTAAAACAAAGTTAAACATCATGAGGGAAGCGGTGATCGCCGAAGTATC
GACTCAACTATCAGAGGTAGTTGGCGTCATCGAGCGCCATCTCGAACCGACGTTGCTGGCCGTACATTTG
TACGGCTCCGCAGTGGATGGCGGCCTGAAGCCACACAGCGATATTGATTTGCTGGTTACGGTGACCGTAA
GGCTTGATGAAACAACGCGGCGAGCTTTGATCAACGACCTTTTGGAAACTTCGGCTTCCCCTGGAGAGAG
CGAGATTCTCCGCGCTGTAGAAGTCACCATTGTTGTGCACGACGACATCATTCCGTGGCGTTATCCAGCT
AAGCGCGAACTGCAATTTGGAGAATGGCAGCGCAATGACATTCTTGCAGGTATCTTCGAGCCAGCCACGA
TCGACATTGATCTGGCTATCTTGCTGACAAAAGCAAGAGAACATAGCGTTGCCTTGGTAGGTCCAGCGGC
GGAGGAACTCTTTGATCCGGTTCCTGAACAGGATCTATTTGAGGCGCTAAATGAAACCTTAACGCTATGG
AACTCGCCGCCCGACTGGGCTGGCGATGAGCGAAATGTAGTGCTTACGTTGTCCCGCATTTGGTACAGCG
CAGTAACCGGCAAAATCGCGCCGAAGGATGTCGCTGCCGACTGGGCAATGGAGCGCCTGCCGGCCCAGTA
TCAGCCCGTCATACTTGAAGCTAGACAGGCTTATCTTGGACAAGAAGAAGATCGCTTGGCCTCGCGCGCA
GATCAGTTGGAAGAATTTGTCCATTACGTAAAAGGCGAGATCACCAAGGTAGTCGGCAAATAACTGTCAG
ACCAAGTTTACTCATATATACTTTAGATTGATTTAAAACTTCATTTTTAATTTAAAAGGATCTAGGTGAA
GATCCTTTTTGATAATCTCATGACCAAAATCCCTTAACGTGAGTTTTCGTTCCACTGAGCGTCAGACCCC
GTAGAAAAGATCAAAGGATCTTC
